Addgene plasmid #189976: mNeonGreen
Purpose: Part 3-4-5 plasmid to introduce mNeonGreen into circRNAs
Depositing lab: Howard Chang. Depositing organization: Stanford University. Publication: Engineering circular RNA for enhanced protein production. Chen R, Wang SK, Belk JA, Amaya L, Li Z, Cardenas A, Abe BT, Chen CK, Wender PA, Chang HY. Nat Biotechnol. 2022 Jul 18. pii: 10.1038/s41587-022-01393-0. doi: 10.1038/s41587-022-01393-0. PubMed 35851375.
Backbone
  Vector backbone: pRC
  Backbone size w/o insert (bp): 1882
  Total vector size (bp): 2600
  Vector type: Cloning
Growth in bacteria
  Bacterial resistance: Ampicillin, 100 μg/mL
  Growth temperature: 37°C
  Growth strain: DH5alpha
  Copy number: High Copy
Gene/Insert
  Gene/Insert name: mNeonGreen
  Species: Synthetic
  Insert size (bp): 718
  Promoter: N/A
  Cloning method: Restriction Enzyme; 5′ cloning site BsmBI (from pRC0940) (destroyed during cloning); 3′ cloning site BsmBI (from pRC0940) (destroyed during cloning)
  Sequencing primers: 5′ ggccttttgctggccttttgc; 3′ GATAATCGCGGCCGCGGTC
Terms and licenses: Academic/Nonprofit Terms; Industry Terms: Not Available to Industry
How to cite: mNeonGreen was a gift from Howard Chang (Addgene plasmid # 189976 ; http://n2t.net/addgene:189976 ; RRID:Addgene_189976)
