[The description below was written by a language model from this plasmid's Addgene catalogue record and pLannotate feature annotations shown in this document.]
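Description:
mNeonGreen is a small (about 2.6 kb) bacterial cloning plasmid built on the pRC backbone. It serves as a modular "part" vector in a hierarchical assembly system for building circular RNA (circRNA) expression templates. It is propagated in E. coli at high copy from a ColE1/pUC-type origin of replication and selected with ampicillin through a β-lactamase (AmpR) gene driven by its native bla promoter. These two elements and the insert are the only features annotated on the full sequence, consistent with a minimal storage vector rather than an expression construct.

The payload is a synthetic insert of roughly 0.7 kb encoding mNeonGreen, a bright, rapidly maturing monomeric green/yellow fluorescent protein derived from Branchiostoma lanceolatum. No promoter is recorded for the insert, so the coding sequence is not meant to be expressed from this plasmid. The fragment was cloned into a parental entry vector using BsmBI, a type IIS enzyme, and both sites were destroyed in the process, as is typical of Golden Gate-style part domestication. The designation "Part 3-4-5" indicates that this single module spans three adjacent positions in the assembly scheme, although the record does not define what each position represents or which enzyme is used to release the part in later assembly steps.

According to the record, the plasmid is used to introduce mNeonGreen into circRNAs. The associated work concerns engineering circRNA for enhanced protein production, so a fluorescent protein would be a natural translation readout there, though the record does not state this use explicitly.
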