Features (pLannotate 1.2.2; 4 found; start..end, strand, type, name):
     38..626     +  rep_origin     ori: high-copy-number ColE1/pMB1/pBR322/pUC origin of replication
    752..1456    +  CDS            mNeonGreen: mNeonGreen is a basic (constitutively fluorescent) green/yellow fluorescent protein published in 2013, derived from Branchiostoma lanceolatum. It is reported to be a very rapidly-maturing monomer with moderate acid sensitivity.
   1570..2430    -  CDS            AmpR: β-lactamase; bla; confers resistance to ampicillin, carbenicillin, and related antibiotics
   2431..2535    -  promoter       AmpR promoter: bla
>Addgene plasmid #189976 | mNeonGreen | addgene full sequence | sequence record 373303 | Addgene NGS Result
GAGCGTCAGACCCCGTAGAAAAGATCAAAGGATCTTCTTGAGATCCTTTTTTTCTGCGCGTAATCTGCTG
CTTGCAAACAAAAAAACCACCGCTACCAGCGGTGGTTTGTTTGCCGGATCAAGAGCTACCAACTCTTTTT
CCGAAGGTAACTGGCTTCAGCAGAGCGCAGATACCAAATACTGTTCTTCTAGTGTAGCCGTAGTTAGGCC
ACCACTTCAAGAACTCTGTAGCACCGCCTACATACCTCGCTCTGCTAATCCTGTTACCAGTGGCTGCTGC
CAGTGGCGATAAGTCGTGTCTTACCGGGTTGGACTCAAGACGATAGTTACCGGATAAGGCGCAGCGGTCG
GGCTGAACGGGGGGTTCGTGCACACAGCCCAGCTTGGAGCGAACGACCTACACCGAACTGAGATACCTAC
AGCGTGAGCTATGAGAAAGCGCCACGCTTCCCGAAGGGAGAAAGGCGGACAGGTATCCGGTAAGCGGCAG
GGTCGGAACAGGAGAGCGCACGAGGGAGCTTCCAGGGGGAAACGCCTGGTATCTTTATAGTCCTGTCGGG
TTTCGCCACCTCTGACTTGAGCGTCGATTTTTGTGATGCTCGTCAGGGGGGCGGAGCCTATGGAAAAACG
CCAGCAACGCGGCCTTTTTACGGTTCCTGGCCTTTTGCTGGCCTTTTGCTCACATGTTCTTTCCTGCGTT
ATCCCCTGATTCTGTGGATAACCGTGCGGCCGCTCGGTCTCAATGGGATCCGTGTCTAAAGGAGAGGAAG
ATAACATGGCGAGCCTCCCAGCCACTCATGAACTCCACATATTCGGAAGCATCAACGGGGTGGACTTTGA
CATGGTAGGTCAGGGGACCGGCAATCCCAACGACGGTTACGAGGAATTGAATCTCAAGTCCACTAAGGGC
GACCTCCAGTTTTCTCCGTGGATTCTCGTCCCACATATCGGGTATGGTTTCCACCAATACTTGCCTTACC
CGGATGGAATGTCACCGTTCCAGGCTGCCATGGTTGATGGCTCTGGTTATCAGGTACACAGAACGATGCA
ATTTGAGGACGGAGCGTCATTGACTGTAAACTACAGATACACATACGAAGGCTCTCACATAAAGGGCGAA
GCACAAGTTAAAGGCACGGGATTCCCCGCTGATGGTCCTGTCATGACAAATTCTCTTACCGCAGCCGACT
GGTGTCGATCCAAGAAAACGTATCCCAATGACAAAACTATCATATCTACGTTCAAATGGTCATATACAAC
GGGAAACGGTAAGAGATACCGGAGCACTGCCAGAACCACCTATACATTTGCCAAACCAATGGCGGCTAAC
TACCTGAAGAACCAGCCCATGTATGTGTTCAGGAAAACGGAACTGAAACACTCCAAGACAGAGCTGAATT
TCAAGGAATGGCAAAAAGCCTTCACGGATGTTATGGGGATGGATGAGCTGTATAAATAGTTGAGACCGCG
GCCGCGATTATCAAAAAGGATCTTCACCTAGATCCTTTTAAATTAAAAATGAAGTTTTAAATCAATCTAA
AGTATATATGAGTAAACTTGGTCTGACAGTTACCAATGCTTAATCAGTGAGGCACCTATCTCAGCGATCT
GTCTATTTCGTTCATCCATAGTTGCCTGACTCCCCGTCGTGTAGATAACTACGATACGGGAGGGCTTACC
ATCTGGCCCCAGTGCTGCAATGATACCGCGGGACCCACGCTCACCGGCTCCAGATTTATCAGCAATAAAC
CAGCCAGCCGGAAGGGCCGAGCGCAGAAGTGGTCCTGCAACTTTATCCGCCTCCATCCAGTCTATTAATT
GTTGCCGGGAAGCTAGAGTAAGTAGTTCGCCAGTTAATAGTTTGCGCAACGTTGTTGCCATTGCTACAGG
CATCGTGGTGTCACGCTCGTCGTTTGGTATGGCTTCATTCAGCTCCGGTTCCCAACGATCAAGGCGAGTT
ACATGATCCCCCATGTTGTGCAAAAAAGCGGTTAGCTCCTTCGGTCCTCCGATCGTTGTCAGAAGTAAGT
TGGCCGCAGTGTTATCACTCATGGTTATGGCAGCACTGCATAATTCTCTTACTGTCATGCCATCCGTAAG
ATGCTTTTCTGTGACTGGTGAGTACTCAACCAAGTCATTCTGAGAATAGTGTATGCGGCGACCGAGTTGC
TCTTGCCCGGCGTCAATACGGGATAATACCGCGCCACATAGCAGAACTTTAAAAGTGCTCATCATTGGAA
AACGTTCTTCGGGGCGAAAACTCTCAAGGATCTTACCGCTGTTGAGATCCAGTTCGATGTAACCCACTCG
TGCACCCAACTGATCTTCAGCATCTTTTACTTTCACCAGCGTTTCTGGGTGAGCAAAAACAGGAAGGCAA
AATGCCGCAAAAAAGGGAATAAGGGCGACACGGAAATGTTGAATACTCATACTCTTCCTTTTTCAATATT
ATTGAAGCATTTATCAGGGTTATTGTCTCATGAGCGGATACATATTTGAATGTATTTAGAAAAATAAACA
AATAGGGGTTCCGCGCACATTTCCCCGAAAAGTGCCACCTGTCATGACCAAAATCCCTTAACGTGAGTTT
TCGTTCCACT
